>Addgene plasmid #206409 | pcDNA3-hARFGAP1-HA | addgene full sequence | sequence record 410130 | Addgene NGS Result
GACGGATCGGGAGATCTCCCGATCCCCTATGGTGCACTCTCAGTACAATCTGCTCTGATGCCGCATAGTT
AAGCCAGTATCTGCTCCCTGCTTGTGTGTTGGAGGTCGCTGAGTAGTGCGCGAGCAAAATTTAAGCTACA
ACAAGGCAAGGCTTGACCGACAATTGCATGAAGAATCTGCTTAGGGTTAGGCGTTTTGCGCTGCTTCGCG
ATGTACGGGCCAGATATACGCGTTGACATTGATTATTGACTAGTTATTAATAGTAATCAATTACGGGGTC
ATTAGTTCATAGCCCATATATGGAGTTCCGCGTTACATAACTTACGGTAAATGGCCCGCCTGGCTGACCG
CCCAACGACCCCCGCCCATTGACGTCAATAATGACGTATGTTCCCATAGTAACGCCAATAGGGACTTTCC
ATTGACGTCAATGGGTGGAGTATTTACGGTAAACTGCCCACTTGGCAGTACATCAAGTGTATCATATGCC
AAGTACGCCCCCTATTGACGTCAATGACGGTAAATGGCCCGCCTGGCATTATGCCCAGTACATGACCTTA
TGGGACTTTCCTACTTGGCAGTACATCTACGTATTAGTCATCGCTATTACCATGGTGATGCGGTTTTGGC
AGTACATCAATGGGCGTGGATAGCGGTTTGACTCACGGGGATTTCCAAGTCTCCACCCCATTGACGTCAA
TGGGAGTTTGTTTTGGCACCAAAATCAACGGGACTTTCCAAAATGTCGTAACAACTCCGCCCCATTGACG
CAAATGGGCGGTAGGCGTGTACGGTGGGAGGTCTATATAAGCAGAGCTCTCTGGCTAACTAGAGAACCCA
CTGCTTACTGGCTTATCGAAATTAATACGACTCACTATAGGGAGACCCAAGCTTGGTACCGAGCTCGGAT
CCACTAGTAACGGCCGCCAGTGTGCTGGAATTCACCATGGCCAGCCCAAGAACCAGGAAGGTTCTTAAAG
AAGTCAGGGTGCAGGATGAGAACAACGTTTGTTTTGAGTGTGGCGCGTTCAATCCTCAGTGGGTCAGTGT
GACCTACGGCATCTGGATCTGCCTGGAGTGCTCGGGGAGACACCGCGGGCTTGGGGTTCACCTCAGCTTT
GTGCGCTCTGTTACTATGGACAAGTGGAAGGACATTGAGCTTGAGAAGATGAAAGCTGGTGGGAATGCTA
AGTTCCGAGAGTTCCTGGAGTCTCAGGAGGATTACGATCCTTGCTGGTCCTTGCAGGAGAAGTACAACAG
CAGAGCCGCGGCCCTCTTTAGGGATAAGGTGGTCGCTCTGGCCGAAGGCAGAGAGTGGTCTCTGGAGTCA
TCACCTGCCCAGAACTGGACCCCACCTCAGCCCAGGACGCTGCCGTCCATGGTGCACCGAGTCTCTGGCC
AGCCGCAGAGTGTGACCGCCTCCTCGGACAAGGCTTTTGAAGACTGGCTGAATGATGACCTCGGCTCCTA
TCAAGGGGCCCAGGGGAATCGCTACGTGGGGTTTGGGAACACGCCACCGCCTCAGAAGAAAGAAGATGAC
TTCCTCAACAACGCCATGTCCTCCCTGTACTCGGGCTGGAGCAGCTTCACCACTGGAGCCAGCCGGTTTG
CCTCGGCAGCCAAGGAGGGCGCTACAAAGTTTGGATCCCAAGCGAGTCAGAAGGCGTCCGAGCTGGGCCA
CAGCCTGAACGAGAACGTCCTCAAGCCTGCGCAGGAGAAGGTGAAGGAGGGAAAGATTTTTGATGATGTC
TCCAGTGGGGTCTCTCAGTTGGCGTCCAAGGTCCAGGGAGTCGGTAGTAAGGGATGGCGGGACGTCACCA
CCTTTTTTTCGGGGAAAGCAGAGGGCCCCTTGGACAGCCCCTCGGAGGGCCACAGTTATCAGAACAGCGG
TCTGGACCACTTCCAAAACAGCAACATAGACCAGAGCTTCTGGGAGACCTTTGGAAGTGCTGAGCCCACC
AAGACCCGCAAGTCCCCGAGCAGCGACAGCTGGACGTGCGCGGACACCTCCACCGAGAGGAGGAGCTCGG
ACAGCTGGGAGGTGTGGGGCTCGGCCTCCACCAACAGGAACAGCAACAGCGACGGCGGGGAGGGCGGGGA
GGGCACCAAGAAGGCAGTGCCGCCGGCCGTGCCCACTGATGATGGCTGGGACAACCAGAACTGGCTCGAG
TATCCATACGATGTACCAGACTACGCAGAGATCCACTAGTTCTAGAGGGCCCTATTCTATAGTGTCACCT
AAATGCTAGAGCTCGCTGATCAGCCTCGACTGTGCCTTCTAGTTGCCAGCCATCTGTTGTTTGCCCCTCC
CCCGTGCCTTCCTTGACCCTGGAAGGTGCCACTCCCACTGTCCTTTCCTAATAAAATGAGGAAATTGCAT
CGCATTGTCTGAGTAGGTGTCATTCTATTCTGGGGGGTGGGGTGGGGCAGGACAGCAAGGGGGAGGATTG
GGAAGACAATAGCAGGCATGCTGGGGATGCGGTGGGCTCTATGGCTTCTGAGGCGGAAAGAACCAGCTGG
GGCTCTAGGGGGTATCCCC
[124 nt withheld, positions 2540-2663]
C
[91 nt withheld, positions 2665-2755]
A
[49 nt withheld, positions 2757-2805]
CCTTTGACGTTGGAGTCCACGTTCTTT
[37 nt withheld, positions 2833-2869]
ACCCTATCTCGGTCTATTCTTTTGATTTATAAGGGATTTTGCCGATTTCGGCCTATTGGTTAAAAAATGA
GCTGATTTAACAAAAATTTAACGCGAATTAATTCTGTGGAATGTGTGTCAGTTAGGGTGTGGAAAGTCCC
CAGGCTCCCCAGCAGGCAGAAGTATGCAAAGCATGCATCTCAATTAGTCAGCAACCAGGTGTGGAAAGTC
CCCAGGCTCCCCAGCAGGCAGAAGTATGCAAAGCATGCATCTCAATTAGTCAGCAACCATAGTCCCGCCC
CTAACTCCGCCCATCCCGCCCCTAACTCCGCCCAGTTCCGCCCATTCTCCGCCCCATGGCTGACTAATTT
TTTTTATTTATGCAGAGGCCGAGGCCGCCTCTGCCTCTGAGCTATTCCAGAAGTAGTGAGGAGGCTTTTT
TGGAGGCCTAGGCTTTTGCAAAAAGCTCCCGGGAGCTTGTATATCCATTTTCGGATCTGATCAAGAGACA
GGATGAGGATCGTTTCGCATGATTGAACAAGATGGATTGCACGCAGGTTCTCCGGCCGCTTGGGTGGAGA
GGCTATTCGGCTATGACTGGGCACAACAGACAATCGGCTGCTCTGATGCCGCCGTGTTCCGGCTGTCAGC
GCAGGGGCGCCCGGTTCTTTTTGTCAAGACCGACCTGTCCGGTGCCCTGAATGAACTGCAGGACGAGGCA
GCGCGGCTATCGTGGCTGGCCACGACGGGCGTTCCTTGCGCAGCTGTGCTCGACGTTGTCACTGAAGCGG
GAAGGGACTGGCTGCTATTGGGCGAAGTGCCGGGGCAGGATCTCCTGTCATCTCACCTTGCTCCTGCCGA
GAAAGTATCCATCATGGCTGATGCAATGCGGCGGCTGCATACGCTTGATCCGGCTACCTGCCCATTCGAC
CACCAAGCGAAACATCGCATCGAGCGAGCACGTACTCGGATGGAAGCCGGTCTTGTCGATCAGGATGATC
TGGACGAAGAGCATCAGGGGCTCGCGCCAGCCGAACTGTTCGCCAGGCTCAAGGCGCGCATGCCCGACGG
CGAGGATCTCGTCGTGACCCATGGCGATGCCTGCTTGCCGAATATCATGGTGGAAAATGGCCGCTTTTCT
GGATTCATCGACTGTGGCCGGCTGGGTGTGGCGGACCGCTATCAGGACATAGCGTTGGCTACCCGTGATA
TTGCTGAAGAGCTTGGCGGCGAATGGGCTGACCGCTTCCTCGTGCTTTACGGTATCGCCGCTCCCGATTC
GCAGCGCATCGCCTTCTATCGCCTTCTTGACGAGTTCTTCTGAGCGGGACTCTGGGGTTCGAAATGACCG
ACCAAGCGACGCCCAACCTGCCATCACGAGATTTCGATTCCACCGCCGCCTTCTATGAAAGGTTGGGCTT
CGGAATCGTTTTCCGGGACGCCGGCTGGATGATCCTCCAGCGCGGGGATCTCATGCTGGAGTTCTTCGCC
CACCCCAACTTGTTTATTGCAGCTTATAATGGTTACAAATAAAGCAATAGCATCACAAATTTCACAAATA
AAGCATTTTTTTCACTGCATTCTAGTTGTGGTTTGTCCAAACTCATCAATGTATCTTATCATGTCTGTAT
ACCGTCGACCTCTAGCTAGAGCTTGGCGTAATCATGGTCATAGCTGTTTCCTGTGTGAAATTGTTATCCG
CTCACAATTCCACACAACATACGAGCCGGAAGCATAAAGTGTAAAGCCTGGGGTGCCTAATGAGTGAGCT
AACTCACATTAATTGCGTTGCGCTCACTGCCCGCTTTCCAGTCGGGAAACCTGTCGTGCCAGCTGCATTA
ATGAATCGGCCAACGCGCGGGGAGAGGCGGTTTGCGTATTGGGCGCTCTTCCGCTTCCTCGCTCACTGAC
TCGCTGCGCTCGGTCGTTCGGCTGCGGCGAGCGGTATCAGCTCACTCAAAGGCGGTAATACGGTTATCCA
CAGAATCAGGGGATAACGCAGGAAAGAACATGTGAGCAAAAGGCCAGCAAAAGGCCAGGAACCGTAAAAA
GGCCGCGTTGCTGGCGTTTTTCCATAGGCTCCGCCCCCCTGACGAGCATCACAAAAATCGACGCTCAAGT
CAGAGGTGGCGAAACCCGACAGGACTATAAAGATACCAGGCGTTTCCCCCTGGAAGCTCCCTCGTGCGCT
CTCCTGTTCCGACCCTGCCGCTTACCGGATACCTGTCCGCCTTTCTCCCTTCGGGAAGCGTGGCGCTTTC
TCATAGCTCACGCTGTAGGTATCTCAGTTCGGTGTAGGTCGTTCGCTCCAAGCTGGGCTGTGTGCACGAA
CCCCCCGTTCAGCCCGACCGCTGCGCCTTATCCGGTAACTATCGTCTTGAGTCCAACCCGGTAAGACACG
ACTTATCGCCACTGGCAGCAGCCACTGGTAACAGGATTAGCAGAGCGAGGTATGTAGGCGGTGCTACAGA
GTTCTTGAAGTGGTGGCCTAACTACGGCTACACTAGAAGAACAGTATTTGGTATCTGCGCTCTGCTGAAG
CCAGTTACCTTCGGAAAAAGAGTTGGTAGCTCTTGATCCGGCAAACAAACCACCGCTGGTAGCGGTGGTT
TTTTTGTTTGCAAGCAGCAGATTACGCGCAGAAAAAAAGGATCTCAAGAAGATCCTTTGATCTTTTCTAC
GGGGTCTGACGCTCAGTGGAACGAAAACTCACGTTAAGGGATTTTGGTCATGAGATTATCAAAAAGGATC
TTCACCTAGATCCTTTTAAATTAAAAATGAAGTTTTAAATCAATCTAAAGTATATATGAGTAAACTTGGT
CTGACAGTTACCAATGCTTAATCAGTGAGGCACCTATCTCAGCGATCTGTCTATTTCGTTCATCCATAGT
TGCCTGACTCCCCGTCGTGTAGATAACTACGATACGGGAGGGCTTACCATCTGGCCCCAGTGCTGCAATG
ATACCGCGAGACCCACGCTCACCGGCTCCAGATTTATCAGCAATAAACCAGCCAGCCGGAAGGGCCGAGC
GCAGAAGTGGTCCTGCAACTTTATCCGCCTCCATCCAGTCTATTAATTGTTGCCGGGAAGCTAGAGTAAG
TAGTTCGCCAGTTAATAGTTTGCGCAACGTTGTTGCCATTGCTACAGGCATCGTGGTGTCACGCTCGTCG
TTTGGTATGGCTTCATTCAGCTCCGGTTCCCAACGATCAAGGCGAGTTACATGATCCCCCATGTTGTGCA
AAAAAGCGGTTAGCTCCTTCGGTCCTCCGATCGTTGTCAGAAGTAAGTTGGCCGCAGTGTTATCACTCAT
GGTTATGGCAGCACTGCATAATTCTCTTACTGTCATGCCATCCGTAAGATGCTTTTCTGTGACTGGTGAG
TACTCAACCAAGTCATTCTGAGAATAGTGTATGCGGCGACCGAGTTGCTCTTGCCCGGCGTCAATACGGG
ATAATACCGCGCCACATAGCAGAACTTTAAAAGTGCTCATCATTGGAAAACGTTCTTCGGGGCGAAAACT
CTCAAGGATCTTACCGCTGTTGAGATCCAGTTCGATGTAACCCACTCGTGCACCCAACTGATCTTCAGCA
TCTTTTACTTTCACCAGCGTTTCTGGGTGAGCAAAAACAGGAAGGCAAAATGCCGCAAAAAAGGGAATAA
GGGCGACACGGAAATGTTGAATACTCATACTCTTCCTTTTTCAATATTATTGAAGCATTTATCAGGGTTA
TTGTCTCATGAGCGGATACATATTTGAATGTATTTAGAAAAATAAACAAATAGGGGTTCCGCGCACATTT
CCCCGAAAAGTGCCACCTGACGTC
Features (pLannotate 1.2.2; 22 found; start..end, strand, type, name):
     28..80      -  misc_feature   bom (fragment): basis of mobility region from pBR322
    235..614     +  enhancer       CMV enhancer: human cytomegalovirus immediate early enhancer
    615..818     +  promoter       CMV promoter: human cytomegalovirus (CMV) immediate early promoter
    814..847     +  LTR            5' LTR (truncated) (fragment): truncated 5' long terminal repeat (LTR) from HIV-1
    863..881     +  promoter       T7 promoter: promoter for bacteriophage T7 RNA polymerase
    947..2164    +  CDS            ARFGAP1: ARFG1_HUMAN - Also known as ARF1GAP. Experimental evidence at protein level: Swiss-Prot protein existence level 1. GTPase-activating protein (GAP) for the ADP ribosylation factor 1 (ARF1). Involved in membrane trafficking and /or vesicle transport. Promotes hydrolysis of the ARF1-bound GTP and thus, is required for the dissociation of coat proteins from Golgi-derived membranes and vesicles, a prerequisite for vesicle's fusion with target compartment. Probably regulates ARF1-mediated transport via its interaction with the KDELR proteins and TMED2. Overexpression induces the redistribution of th
   2200..2217    -  misc_feature   MCS (fragment): pBluescript multiple cloning site
   2226..2244    -  promoter       SP6 promoter: promoter for bacteriophage SP6 RNA polymerase
   2270..2494    +  polyA_signal   bGH poly(A) signal: bovine growth hormone polyadenylation signal
   2498..2519    +  promoter       SV40 promoter (fragment): SV40 enhancer and early promoter
   2540..2968    +  rep_origin     f1 ori (sequence partly withheld): f1 bacteriophage origin of replication; arrow indicates direction of (+) strand synthesis
   2982..3311    +  promoter       SV40 promoter: SV40 enhancer and early promoter
   3378..4169    +  CDS            neo: KKA2_KLEPN - Also known as kan, nptII. Experimental evidence at protein level: Swiss-Prot protein existence level 1. Resistance to kanamycin, neomycin, paromomycin, ribostamycin, butirosin and gentamicin B. From Klebsiella pneumoniae.
   4193..4351    +  CDS            ble (fragment): BLE_KLEPN - Experimental evidence at protein level: Swiss-Prot protein existence level 1. Binding protein with a strong affinity to the bleomycin family of antibiotics. Binds to CL990; an antimitotic-antibiotic compound. From Klebsiella pneumoniae.
   4346..4467    +  polyA_signal   SV40 poly(A) signal: SV40 polyadenylation signal
   4540..4556    -  protein_bind   lac operator: The lac repressor binds to the lac operator to inhibit transcription in E. coli. This inhibition can be relieved by adding lactose or isopropyl-β-D-thiogalactopyranoside (IPTG). lac repressor encoded by lacI
   4564..4594    -  promoter       lac promoter: promoter for the E. coli lac operon
   4609..4630    -  protein_bind   CAP binding site: CAP binding activates transcription in the presence of cAMP. E. coli catabolite activator protein
   4643..4735    -  CDS            lacI (fragment): lac repressor; lacI; The lac repressor binds to the lac operator to inhibit transcription in E. coli. This inhibition can be relieved by adding lactose or isopropyl-β-D-thiogalactopyranoside (IPTG).
   4918..5506    -  rep_origin     ori: high-copy-number ColE1/pMB1/pBR322/pUC origin of replication
   5677..6537    -  CDS            AmpR: β-lactamase; bla; confers resistance to ampicillin, carbenicillin, and related antibiotics
   6538..6642    -  promoter       AmpR promoter: bla
