[The description below was written by a language model from this plasmid's Addgene catalogue record and pLannotate feature annotations shown in this document.]
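Description:
pcDNA3-hARFGAP1-HA is a mammalian expression plasmid built on the pcDNA3 backbone, carrying the human ARFGAP1 coding sequence with an HA epitope tag fused to its C terminus. It is propagated in E. coli as a high-copy plasmid through a ColE1/pUC-type origin and selected with ampicillin via the β-lactamase gene and its own promoter. An f1 phage origin is also present, along with small remnants of lac regulatory sequences and a pBR322 bom fragment that are backbone carry-over with no role in expression.

The ARFGAP1 open reading frame sits downstream of the human cytomegalovirus immediate-early enhancer and promoter and upstream of the bovine growth hormone polyadenylation signal, giving strong constitutive transcription in transfected mammalian cells. T7 and SP6 phage promoters flank the insert, as is standard for pcDNA3, and can serve for in vitro transcription or as sequencing primer sites. The HA tag is listed in the catalogue entry but is not separately annotated in the feature table; it presumably lies in the short stretch between the end of the annotated ARFGAP1 CDS and the downstream polylinker remnant. A second cassette, in which the SV40 early promoter drives the neomycin phosphotransferase gene followed by the SV40 poly(A) signal, allows G418 selection of stable transfectants. The short HIV-1 LTR and ble matches are fragmentary annotation hits rather than functional elements.

ARFGAP1 is a GTPase-activating protein for ARF1 that promotes coat dissociation from Golgi-derived membranes and vesicles. The plasmid is intended for overexpressing the HA-tagged protein in mammalian cells, where the tag permits detection or immunoprecipitation, in the context of studies of ArfGAPs in COPI-mediated transport.
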