Addgene plasmid #206409: pcDNA3-hARFGAP1-HA
Purpose: Mammalian expression of hARFGAP1
Depositing lab: Kazuhisa Nakayama & Hye-Won Shin. Depositing organization: Kyoto University, Graduate School of Pharmaceutical Sciences. Publication: Three homologous ArfGAPs participate in coat protein I-mediated transport. Saitoh A, Shin HW, Yamada A, Waguri S, Nakayama K. J Biol Chem. 2009 May 15;284(20):13948-13957. doi: 10.1074/jbc.M900749200. Epub 2009 Mar 19. PubMed 19299515.
Backbone
  Vector backbone: pcDNA3
  Vector type: Mammalian Expression
Growth in bacteria
  Bacterial resistance: Ampicillin, 100 μg/mL
  Growth temperature: 37°C
  Growth strain: DH5alpha
  Copy number: High Copy
Gene/Insert
  Gene/Insert name: ARFGAP1
  Species: H. sapiens (human)
  Entrez Gene: ARFGAP1 (a.k.a. ARF1GAP, HRIHFB2281)
  Tag / fusion protein: HA (C terminal on insert)
  Cloning method: Restriction Enzyme; 5′ cloning site unknown (unknown if destroyed)
Terms and licenses: Academic/Nonprofit Terms; Industry Terms: Not Available to Industry
How to cite: pcDNA3-hARFGAP1-HA was a gift from Kazuhisa Nakayama & Hye-Won Shin (Addgene plasmid # 206409 ; http://n2t.net/addgene:206409 ; RRID:Addgene_206409)
